Addgene plasmid #70578: R777-E294 Hs.RPS6KA3-nostop
Purpose: Gateway ORF clone of human RPS6KA3 [NM_004586.2] without stop codon (for C-terminal fusions)
Depositing lab: Dominic Esposito. Depositing organization: National Cancer Institute (NCI).
Backbone
  Vector backbone: pDonor-255
  Backbone size w/o insert (bp): 2693
  Vector type: Gateway Entry Clone
Growth in bacteria
  Bacterial resistance: Spectinomycin, 50 μg/mL
  Growth temperature: 37°C
  Growth strain: DH10B
  Copy number: High Copy
Gene/Insert
  Gene/Insert name: RPS6KA3
  Species: H. sapiens (human)
  Insert size (bp): 2220
  GenBank ID: NM_004586.2
  Entrez Gene: RPS6KA3 (a.k.a. CLS, HU-3, ISPK-1, MAPKAPK1B, MRX19, RSK, RSK2, S6K-alpha3, XLID19, p90-RSK2, pp90RSK2)
  Cloning method: Gateway Cloning
  Sequencing primers: 5′ M13F 23-mer (5'-CCCAGTCACGACGTTGTAAAACG); 3′ attLR 23-mer (5'-TAACATCAGAGATTTTGAGACAC)
Terms and licenses: Academic/Nonprofit Terms; Industry Terms: Not Available to Industry
How to cite: R777-E294 Hs.RPS6KA3-nostop was a gift from Dominic Esposito (Addgene plasmid # 70578 ; http://n2t.net/addgene:70578 ; RRID:Addgene_70578)
