[The description below was written by a language model from this plasmid's Addgene catalogue record and pLannotate feature annotations shown in this document.]
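Description:
R777-E294 Hs.RPS6KA3-nostop is a Gateway entry clone built on the pDonor-255 backbone (about 2.7 kb) that carries the human RPS6KA3 open reading frame, corresponding to the NM_004586.2 reference transcript, as a 2,220 bp insert; the full plasmid is 4,913 nt. It is a bacterial propagation and shuttling vector rather than an expression construct. It replicates in E. coli from a high-copy ColE1/pUC-type origin and is selected with spectinomycin through an aadA (SmR) aminoglycoside adenylyltransferase gene. Upstream of this gene, the annotation picks up fragments of a class 1 integron Pc promoter and a gentamicin acetyltransferase gene. Short lacZα and lacI remnants are also annotated. The rrnB T1 and T2 terminators lie in the backbone upstream of the cloning region, an arrangement commonly used to insulate the insert from read-through transcription.

The coding sequence is flanked by two attL recombination sites, annotated by the automated tool as attL3 on the 5′ side and a partial attL2 on the 3′ side. These sites allow LR Clonase-mediated transfer of the ORF into compatible attR-containing destination vectors. No promoter driving the insert is annotated, so expression, tags and host range depend on the destination vector chosen. The native stop codon has been omitted, so the ORF can be read through the downstream recombination site to produce C-terminal fusions with tags or reporters supplied by the destination vector. RPS6KA3 encodes RSK2 (p90-RSK2), a serine/threonine kinase that acts downstream of ERK signalling. It activates transcription factors such as CREB1, regulates translation through RPS6 and EIF4B phosphorylation, and promotes proliferation and survival. The clone therefore serves as a source for building C-terminally tagged RSK2 expression constructs.
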