Features (pLannotate 1.2.2; 11 found; start..end, strand, type, name):
     18..54      -  CDS            lacZα (fragment): LacZα fragment of β-galactosidase; lacZ fragment
     85..180     +  protein_bind   attL3: mutant version of attL; recombination site for the Gateway® LR reaction LR Clonase™
    186..2405    +  CDS            RPS6KA3: KS6A3_HUMAN - Also known as ISPK1, MAPKAPK1B, RSK2. Experimental evidence at protein level: Swiss-Prot protein existence level 1. Serine/threonine-protein kinase that acts downstream of ERK (MAPK1/ERK2 and MAPK3/ERK1) signaling and mediates mitogenic and stress-induced activation of the transcription factors CREB1, ETV1/ER81 and NR4A1/NUR77, regulates translation through RPS6 and EIF4B phosphorylation, and mediates cellular proliferation, survival, and differentiation by modulating mTOR signaling and repressing pro- apoptotic function of BAD and DAPK1 (PubMed:9770464, PubMed:16223362, PubMed:1
   2410..2503    -  protein_bind   attL2 (fragment): mutant version of attL; recombination site for the Gateway® LR reaction LR Clonase™
   2618..2641    +  promoter       Pc promoter (fragment): intI1 (promoter lies within the coding sequence); class 1 integron promoter
   2817..2873    +  CDS            GmR (fragment): gentamycin acetyltransferase; aacC1; confers resistance to gentamycin
   2880..3671    +  CDS            SmR: aminoglycoside adenylyltransferase (Murphy, 1985); aadA; confers resistance to spectinomycin and streptomycin
   3764..4352    +  rep_origin     ori: high-copy-number ColE1/pMB1/pBR322/pUC origin of replication
   4535..4627    +  CDS            lacI (fragment): lac repressor; lacI; The lac repressor binds to the lac operator to inhibit transcription in E. coli. This inhibition can be relieved by adding lactose or isopropyl-β-D-thiogalactopyranoside (IPTG).
   4682..4709    -  terminator     rrnB T2 terminator: transcription terminator T2 from the E. coli rrnB gene
   4841..4884    +  terminator     rrnB T1 terminator: Escherichia coli rrnB; transcription terminator T1 from the E. coli rrnB gene
>Addgene plasmid #70578 | R777-E294 Hs.RPS6KA3-nostop | depositor full sequence | sequence record 126027 | Full Sequence
TTAACGCTAGCATGGATGTTTTCCCAGTCACGACGTTGTAAAACGACGGCCAGTCTTAAAATTCGAGCTC
GGTCCGAGGATCCGAAATAATGATTTTATTTTGACTGATAGTGACCTGTTCGTTGCAACAAATTGATAAG
CAATGCTTTTTTATAATGCCAACTTTGTACAAAAAAGTTGGCACCATGCCGCTGGCGCAGCTGGCGGACC
CGTGGCAGAAGATGGCTGTGGAGAGCCCGTCCGACAGCGCTGAGAATGGACAGCAAATTATGGATGAACC
TATGGGAGAGGAGGAGATTAACCCACAAACTGAAGAAGTCAGTATCAAAGAAATTGCAATCACACATCAT
GTAAAGGAAGGACATGAAAAGGCAGATCCTTCCCAGTTTGAACTTTTAAAAGTATTAGGGCAGGGATCAT
TTGGAAAGGTTTTCTTAGTTAAAAAAATCTCAGGCTCTGATGCTAGGCAGCTTTATGCCATGAAGGTATT
GAAGAAGGCCACACTGAAAGTTCGAGACCGAGTTCGGACAAAAATGGAACGTGATATCTTGGTAGAGGTT
AATCATCCTTTTATTGTCAAGTTGCATTATGCTTTTCAAACTGAAGGGAAGTTGTATCTTATTTTGGATT
TTCTCAGGGGAGGAGATTTGTTTACACGCTTATCCAAAGAGGTGATGTTCACAGAAGAAGATGTCAAATT
CTACTTGGCTGAACTTGCACTTGCTTTAGACCATCTACATAGCCTGGGAATAATTTATAGAGACTTAAAA
CCAGAAAATATACTTCTTGATGAAGAAGGTCACATCAAGTTAACAGATTTCGGCCTAAGTAAAGAGTCTA
TTGACCATGAAAAGAAGGCATATTCTTTTTGTGGAACTGTGGAGTATATGGCTCCAGAAGTAGTTAATCG
TCGAGGTCATACTCAGAGTGCTGACTGGTGGTCTTTTGGTGTGTTAATGTTTGAAATGCTTACTGGTACA
CTCCCTTTCCAAGGAAAAGATCGAAAAGAAACAATGACTATGATTCTTAAAGCCAAACTTGGAATGCCAC
AGTTTTTGAGTCCTGAAGCGCAGAGTCTTTTACGAATGCTTTTCAAGCGAAATCCTGCAAACAGATTAGG
TGCAGGACCAGATGGAGTTGAAGAAATTAAAAGACATTCATTTTTCTCAACGATAGACTGGAATAAACTG
TATAGAAGAGAAATTCATCCGCCATTTAAACCTGCAACGGGCAGGCCTGAAGATACATTCTATTTTGATC
CTGAGTTTACTGCAAAAACTCCCAAAGATTCACCTGGCATTCCACCTAGTGCTAATGCACATCAGCTTTT
TCGGGGGTTTAGTTTTGTTGCTATTACCTCAGATGATGAAAGCCAAGCTATGCAGACAGTTGGTGTACAT
TCAATTGTTCAGCAGTTACACAGGAACAGTATTCAGTTTACTGATGGATATGAAGTAAAAGAAGATATTG
GAGTTGGCTCCTACTCTGTTTGCAAGAGATGTATACATAAAGCTACAAACATGGAGTTTGCAGTGAAGAT
TATTGATAAAAGCAAGAGAGACCCAACAGAAGAAATTGAAATTCTTCTTCGTTATGGACAGCATCCAAAC
ATTATCACTCTAAAGGATGTATATGATGATGGAAAGTATGTGTATGTAGTAACAGAACTTATGAAAGGAG
GTGAATTGCTGGATAAAATTCTTAGACAAAAATTTTTCTCTGAACGAGAGGCCAGTGCTGTCCTGTTCAC
TATAACTAAAACCGTTGAATATCTTCACGCACAAGGGGTGGTTCATAGAGACTTGAAACCTAGCAACATT
CTTTATGTGGATGAATCTGGTAATCCGGAATCTATTCGAATTTGTGATTTTGGCTTTGCAAAACAGCTGA
GAGCGGAAAATGGTCTTCTCATGACTCCTTGTTACACTGCAAATTTTGTTGCACCAGAGGTTTTAAAAAG
ACAAGGCTATGATGCTGCTTGTGATATATGGAGTCTTGGTGTCCTACTCTATACAATGCTTACCGGTTAC
ACTCCATTTGCAAATGGTCCTGATGATACACCAGAGGAAATATTGGCACGAATAGGTAGCGGAAAATTCT
CACTCAGTGGTGGTTACTGGAATTCTGTTTCAGACACAGCAAAGGACCTGGTGTCAAAGATGCTTCATGT
AGACCCTCATCAGAGACTGACTGCTGCTCTTGTGCTCAGACATCCTTGGATCGTCCACTGGGACCAACTG
CCACAATACCAACTAAACAGACAGGATGCACCACATCTAGTAAAGGGTGCCATGGCAGCTACATATTCTG
CTTTGAACCGTAATCAGTCACCAGTTTTGGAACCAGTAGGCCGCTCTACTCTTGCTCAGCGGAGAGGTAT
TAAAAAAATCACCTCAACAGCCCTGTCAACTTTCTTGTACAAAGTTGGCATTATAGGAAAGCATTGCTTA
TCAATTTGTTGCAACGAACAGGTCACTATCAGTCAAAATAAAATCATTATTTGCATGCAAGCTTAGATCC
TCTAGACCAGCCAGGACAGAAATGCCTCGACTTCGCTGCTACCCAAGGTTGCCGGGTGACGCACACCGTG
GAAACGGATGAAGGCACGAACCCAGTGGACATAAGCCTGTTCGGTTCGTAAGCTGTAATGCAAGTAGCGT
ATGCGCTCACGCAACTGGTCCAGAACCTTGACCGAACGCAGCGGTGGTAACGGCGCAGTGGCGGTTTTCA
TGGCTTGTTATGACTGTTTTTTTGGGGTACAGTCTATGCCTCGGGCATCCAAGCAGCAAGCGCGTTACGC
CGTGGGTCGATGTTTGATGTTATGGAGCAGCAACGATGTTACGCAGCAGGGCAGTCGCCCTAAAACAAAG
TTAAACATTATGAGGGAAGCGGTGATCGCCGAAGTATCGACTCAACTATCAGAGGTAGTTGGCGTCATCG
AGCGCCATCTCGAACCGACGTTGCTGGCCGTACATTTGTACGGCTCCGCAGTGGATGGCGGCCTGAAGCC
ACACAGTGATATTGATTTGCTGGTTACGGTGACCGTAAGGCTTGATGAAACAACGCGGCGAGCTTTGATC
AACGACCTTTTGGAAACTTCGGCTTCCCCTGGAGAGAGCGAGATTCTCCGCGCTGTAGAAGTCACCATTG
TTGTGCACGACGACATCATTCCGTGGCGTTATCCAGCTAAGCGCGAACTGCAATTTGGAGAATGGCAGCG
CAATGACATTCTTGCAGGTATCTTCGAGCCAGCCACGATCGACATTGATCTGGCTATCTTGCTGACAAAA
GCAAGAGAACATAGCGTTGCCTTGGTAGGTCCAGCGGCGGAGGAACTCTTTGATCCGGTTCCTGAACAGG
ATCTATTTGAGGCGCTAAATGAAACCTTAACGCTATGGAACTCGCCGCCCGACTGGGCTGGCGATGAGCG
AAATGTAGTGCTTACGTTGTCCCGCATTTGGTACAGCGCAGTAACCGGCAAAATCGCGCCGAAGGATGTC
GCTGCCGACTGGGCAATGGAGCGCCTGCCGGCCCAGTATCAGCCCGTCATACTTGAAGCTAGACAGGCTT
ATCTTGGACAAGAAGAAGATCGCTTGGCCTCGCGCGCAGATCAGTTGGAAGAATTTGTCCACTACGTGAA
AGGCGAGATCACCAAGGTAGTCGGCAAATAACCCTCGAGCCACCCATGACCAAAATCCCTTAACGTGAGT
TACGCGTCGTTCCACTGAGCGTCAGACCCCGTAGAAAAGATCAAAGGATCTTCTTGAGATCCTTTTTTTC
TGCGCGTAATCTGCTGCTTGCAAACAAAAAAACCACCGCTACCAGCGGTGGTTTGTTTGCCGGATCAAGA
GCTACCAACTCTTTTTCCGAAGGTAACTGGCTTCAGCAGAGCGCAGATACCAAATACTGTCCTTCTAGTG
TAGCCGTAGTTAGGCCACCACTTCAAGAACTCTGTAGCACCGCCTACATACCTCGCTCTGCTAATCCTGT
TACCAGTGGCTGCTGCCAGTGGCGATAAGTCGTGTCTTACCGGGTTGGACTCAAGACGATAGTTACCGGA
TAAGGCGCAGCGGTCGGGCTGAACGGGGGGTTCGTGCACACAGCCCAGCTTGGAGCGAACGACCTACACC
GAACTGAGATACCTACAGCGTGAGCATTGAGAAAGCGCCACGCTTCCCGAAGGGAGAAAGGCGGACAGGT
ATCCGGTAAGCGGCAGGGTCGGAACAGGAGAGCGCACGAGGGAGCTTCCAGGGGGAAACGCCTGGTATCT
TTATAGTCCTGTCGGGTTTCGCCACCTCTGACTTGAGCGTCGATTTTTGTGATGCTCGTCAGGGGGGCGG
AGCCTATGGAAAAACGCCAGCAACGCGGCCTTTTTACGGTTCCTGGCCTTTTGCTGGCCTTTTGCTCACA
TGTTCTTTCCTGCGTTATCCCCTGATTCTGTGGATAACCGTATTACCGCCTTTGAGTGAGCTGATACCGC
TCGCCGCAGCCGAACGACCGAGCGCAGCGAGTCAGTGAGCGAGGAAGCGGAAGAGCGCCCAATACGCAAA
CCGCCTCTCCCCGCGCGTTGGCCGATTCATTAATGCAGCTGGCACGACAGGTTTCCCGACTGGAAAGCGG
GCAGTGAGCGCAACGCAATTAATACGCGTACCGCTAGCCAGGAAGAGTTTGTAGAAACGCAAAAAGGCCA
TCCGTCAGGATGGCCTTCTGCTTAGTTTGATGCCTGGCAGTTTATGGCGGGCGTCCTGCCCGCCACCCTC
CGGGCCGTTGCTTCACAACGTTCAAATCCGCTCCCGGCGGATTTGTCCTACTCAGGAGAGCGTTCACCGA
CAAACAACAGATAAAACGAAAGGCCCAGTCTTCCGACTGAGCCTTTCGTTTTATTTGATGCCTGGCAGTT
CCCTACTCTCGCG
