>Addgene plasmid #70578 | R777-E294 Hs.RPS6KA3-nostop | addgene partial sequence | sequence record 132013 | pCR8_R1 5'-cgaaccgaacaggcttatgt-3'
GGTGTGCGTCACCCGGCAACCTTGGGTAGCAGCGAAGTCGAGGCATTTCTGTCCTGGCTGGTCTAGAGGA
TCTAAGCTTGCATGCAAATAATGATTTTATTTTGACTGATAGTGACCTGTTCGTTGCAACAAATTGATAA
GCAATGCTTTCCTATAATGCCAACTTTGTACAAGAAAGTTGACAGGGCTGTTGAGGTGATTTTTTTAATA
CCTCTCCGCTGAGCAAGAGTAGAGCGGCCTACTGGTTCCAAAACTGGTGACTGATTACGGTTCAAAGCAG
AATATGTAGCTGCCATGGCACCCTTTACTAGATGTGGTGCATCCTGTCTGTTTAGTTGGTATTGTGGCAG
TTGGTCCCAGTGGACGATCCAAGGATGTCTGAGCACAAGAGCAGCAGTCAGTCTCTGATGAGGGTCTACA
TGAAGCATCTTTGACACCAGGTCCTTTGCTGTGTCTGAAACAGAATTCCAGTAACCACCACTGAGTGAGA
ATTTTCCGCTACCTATTCGTGCCAATATTTCCTCTGGTGTATCATCAGGACCATTTGCAAATGGAGTGTA
ACCGGTAAGCATTGTATAGAGTAGGACACCAAGACTCCATATATCACAAGCAGCATCATAGCCTTGTCTT
TTTAAAACCTCTGGTGCAACAAAATTTGCAGTGTAACAAGGAGTCATGAGAAGACCATTTTCCGCTCTCA
GCTGTTTTGCAAAGCCAAAATCACAAATTCGAATAGATTCCGGATTACCAGATTCATCCACATAAAGAAT
GTTGCTAGGTTTCAAGTCTCTATGAACCACCCCTTGTGCGTGAAGATATTCAACGGTTTTAGTTATAGTG
AACAGGACAGCACTGGCCTCTCGTTCAGAGAAAAATTTTTGTCTAAGAATTTTATCCAGCAATTCACCTC
CTTTCATAAGTTCTGTTACTACATACACATACTTTCCATCATCATATACATCCTTTAGAGTGATAATGTT
TGGATGCTGTCCATAACGAAGAAGAATTTCAATTTCTTCTGTTGGGTCTCTCTTGCTTTTATCAATAATC
TTCACTGCAAACTCCATGTT
